Addgene plasmid #18026: pLNC Wnt-7b
Depositing lab: Jan Kitajewski. Depositing organization: Columbia University. Publication: Transformation by Wnt family proteins correlates with regulation of beta-catenin. Shimizu H, Julius MA, Giarre M, Zheng Z, Brown AM, Kitajewski J. Cell Growth Differ. 1997 Dec . 8(12):1349-58. PubMed 9419423.
Backbone
  Vector backbone: pLNC
  Backbone size w/o insert (bp): 6620
  Vector type: Retroviral
  Selectable markers: Neomycin (select with G418)
Growth in bacteria
  Bacterial resistance: Ampicillin, 100 μg/mL
  Growth temperature: 37°C
  Growth strain: DH5alpha
  Growth instructions: DH5a, HB101
  Copy number: Low Copy
Gene/Insert
  Gene/Insert name: Wnt-7b
  Species: M. musculus (mouse)
  Insert size (bp): 1300
  Entrez Gene: Wnt7b (a.k.a. Wnt-7, Wnt-7b)
  Cloning method: Restriction Enzyme
  Sequencing primers: 5′ AGCTCGTTTAGTGAACCGTCAGATCG; 3′ ACCTACAGGTGGGGTCTTTCATTCCC
Terms and licenses: Academic/Nonprofit Terms; Industry Terms: Not Available to Industry
Depositor comments: Gavin, B.J., McMahon, J.A., and McMahon, A.P. Expression of multiple novel Wnt-1/Int-1-related genes during fetal and adult mouse development. Genes Dev.,4:2319-2332, 1990.
How to cite: pLNC Wnt-7b was a gift from Jan Kitajewski (Addgene plasmid # 18026 ; http://n2t.net/addgene:18026 ; RRID:Addgene_18026)
