[The description below was written by a language model from this plasmid's Addgene catalogue record.]
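Description:
pLNC Wnt-7b is a retroviral expression plasmid carrying the mouse Wnt7b cDNA, an insert of about 1.3 kb cloned by restriction enzyme methods into the roughly 6.6 kb pLNC backbone. In bacteria it is maintained as a low-copy plasmid under ampicillin selection. In mammalian cells a neomycin resistance marker allows selection of stably transduced or transfected populations with G418.

The record does not include a feature table and does not explicitly state the promoter or the arrangement of viral elements. The pLNC name follows the convention of the LNCX-type retroviral vectors, in which the 5′ LTR drives the neomycin resistance gene and an internal CMV promoter drives the inserted cDNA. That layout is inferred from the name rather than documented here. As a retroviral vector, the plasmid would be introduced into a packaging cell line that supplies the viral structural and enzymatic proteins in trans, producing replication-defective particles. These particles integrate the Wnt-7b and neomycin resistance cassette into the genome of target cells. No epitope tag or reporter is recorded for the insert.

The associated publication compares Wnt family proteins for their ability to transform cells and relates this to regulation of beta-catenin, so this construct appears to be one of a set of Wnt expression vectors. It is suited to stable ectopic expression of mouse Wnt-7b in cultured mammalian cells, for example to study transformation or downstream Wnt/beta-catenin signalling.
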