>Addgene plasmid #18026 | pLNC Wnt-7b | addgene partial sequence | sequence record 23906 | LNCX 5'-AGCTCGTTTAGTGAACCGTCAGATC-3'
NNGGNACANCACGCNGTTTTGACCTCCATAGAAGACACCGGGACCGATCCAGCCTCCGCGGCCCCAAGCT
GCGGCCGCAGCTTATCGATAGGCTAGAACTAGTGGATCCCCCGGGCTGCAGGAATTCATGTCTTACGGTC
AAGGCGGCCGCAGCTGTCTATGGCGCAGCCCCCCTCCCTGGATCATGCACAGAAACTTTCGAAAGTGGAT
CTTTTACGTGTTTCTCTGCTTTGGCGTCCTCTACGTGAAGCTCGGAGCATTGTCATCCGTGGTGGCCCTG
GGAGCCAACATCATCTGCAACAAGATTCCTGGCCTGGCCCCACGGCAGCGTGCCATCTGCCAGAGCCGAC
CCGATGCCATCATTGTGATCGGGGAGGGGGCGCAGATGGGCATCGACGAGTGCCAGCACCAGTTCCGATT
CGGCCGCTGGAACTGCTCCGCCCTGGGCGAGAAGACCGTCTTCGGGCAAGAACTCCGAGTAGGGAGTCGA
GAGGCTGCCTTCACCTATGCCATCACGGCGGCGGGCGTGGCGCATGCTGTCACCGCTGCCTGCAGCCAGG
GCAATCTGAGCAATTGTGGCCGTGACCGGGAGAAGCAAGGCTACTACAACCAGGCGGAAGGCTGGAAGTG
GGGGGGCTGCTCAGCGGGACGTCCGCTACGGCATTGACTTTTCTCGTCGTTNGTGAATGCCCGTNAAATA
AAAAAAACCCCNGGCNCTTAANAACTTNCAAACATGAGGCGGCAGAAAGTTCTGGAGACGCATGAACTGN
ATGTAATGTCACGTGTGTCAGCTCTGTACACAAANTGTGAAACCTACTATTCCGANGGGGCCC
